>Addgene plasmid #1532 | L3136 | depositor full sequence | sequence record 142 | Author sequence
AAGCTTGCATGCCTGCAGGCCTTGGTCGACTCTAGACACTTTTCAGCTACCTAGATACATGGATATCCCC
GCCTCCCAATCCACCCACCCAGGGAAAAAGAAGGGCTCGCCGAAAATCAAAGTTATCTCCAGGCTCGCGC
ATCCCACCGAGCGGTTGACTTCTCTCCACCACTTTTCATTTTAACCCTCGGGGTACGGGATTGGCCAAAG
GACCCAAAGGTATGTTTCGAATGATACTAACATAACATAGAACATTTTCAGGAGGACCCTTCTTGGAGGG
TACCGAGCTCAGAAAAAATGACTGCTCCAAAGAAGAAGCGTAAGGTACCGGTAGAAAAAATGAGTAAAGG
AGAAGAACTTTTCACTGGAGTTGTCCCAATTCTTGTTGAATTAGATGGTGATGTTAATGGGCACAAATTT
TCTGTCAGTGGAGAGGGTGAAGGTGATGCAACATACGGAAAACTTACCCTTAAATTTATTTGCACTACTG
GAAAACTACCTGTTCCATGGGTAAGTTTAAACATATATATACTAACTAACCCTGATTATTTAAATTTTCA
GCCAACACTTGTCACTACTTTCTGTTATGGTGTTCAATGCTTCTCGAGATACCCAGATCATATGAAACGG
CATGACTTTTTCAAGAGTGCCATGCCCGAAGGTTATGTACAGGAAAGAACTATATTTTTCAAAGATGACG
GGAACTACAAGACACGTAAGTTTAAACAGTTCGGTACTAACTAACCATACATATTTAAATTTTCAGGTGC
TGAAGTCAAGTTTGAAGGTGATACCCTTGTTAATAGAATCGAGTTAAAAGGTATTGATTTTAAAGAAGAT
GGAAACATTCTTGGACACAAATTGGAATACAACTATAACTCACACAATGTATACATCATGGCAGACAAAC
AAAAGAATGGAATCAAAGTTGTAAGTTTAAACATGATTTTACTAACTAACTAATCTGATTTAAATTTTCA
GAACTTCAAAATTAGACACAACATTGAAGATGGAAGCGTTCAACTAGCAGACCATTATCAACAAAATACT
CCAATTGGCGATGGCCCTGTCCTTTTACCAGACAACCATTACCTGTCCACACAATCTGCCCTTTCGAAAG
ATCCCAACGAAAAGAGAGACCACATGGTCCTTCTTGAGTTTGTAACAGCTGCTGGGATTACACATGGCAT
GGATGAACTATACAAATGCCCGGTGGGTGAAGACCAGAAACAGCACCTCGAACTGAGCCGCGATATTGCC
CAGCGTTTCAACGCGCTGTATGGCGAGATCGATCCCGTCGTTTTACAACGTCGTGACTGGGAAAACCCTG
GCGTTACCCAACTTAATCGCCTTGCAGCACATCCCCCTTTCGCCAGCTGGCGTAATAGCGAAGAGGCCCG
CACCGATCGCCCTTCCCAACAGTTGCGAAGGTAAGTTTAAACAGATCCATACTAACTAACTTGTTCTGAC
ATAATTTTCAGCTTGAATGGCGAATGGCGCTTTGCCTGGTTTCCGGCACCAGAAGCGGTGCCGGAAAGCT
GGCTGGAGTGCGATCTTCCTGAGGCCGATACTGTCGTCGTCCCCTCAAACTGGCAGATGCACGGTTACGA
TGCGCCCATCTACACCAACGTGACCTATCCCATTACGGTCAATCCGCCGTTTGTTCCCACGGAGAATCCG
ACGGGTTGTTACTCGCTCACATTTAATGTTGATGAAAGCTGGCTACAGGAAGGCCAGACGCGAATTATTT
TTGATGGCGTTAACTCGGCGTTTCATCTGTGGTGCAACGGGCGCTGGGTCGGTTACGGCCAGGTAAGTTT
AATTAAGTTGATACTAACTAACAAGATCTGATTAATTTTCAGGACAGTCGTTTGCCGTCTGAATTTGACC
TGAGCGCATTTTTACGCGCCGGAGAAAACCGCCTCGCGGTGATGGTGCTGCGCTGGAGTGACGGCAGTTA
TCTGGAAGATCAGGATATGTGGCGGATGAGCGGCATTTTCCGTGACGTCTCGTTGCTGCATAAACCGACT
ACACAAATCAGCGATTTCCATGTTGCCACTCGCTTTAATGATGATTTCTCCCGCGCTGTACTGGAGGCTG
AAGTCCAGGTAAGTTTAAACAGGATCTTACTAACTAACATGCTAACACTGAATTTTCAGATGTGCGGCGA
GTTGCGTGACTACCTACGGGTAACAGTTTCTTTATGGCAGGGTGAAACGCAGGTCGCCAGCGGCACCGCG
CCTTTCGGCGGTGAAATTATCGATGAGCGTGGTGGTTATGCCGATCGCGTCACACTACGTCTGAACGTCG
AAAACCCGAAACTGTGGAGCGCCGAAATCCCGAATCTCTATCGTGCGGTGGTTGAACTGCACACCGCCGA
CGGCACGCTGATTGAAGCAGAAGCCTGCGATGTCGGTTTCCGCGAGGTGCGGATTGAAAATGGTCTGCTG
CTGCTGAACGGCAAGCCGTTGCTGATTCGAGGCGTTAACCGTCACGAGCATCATCCTCTGCATGGTCAGG
TCATGGATGAGCAGACGATGGTGCAGGATGTAAGTTTAAACTATTCGTTACTAACTAACTTTAAACATTT
AAATTTTCAGATCCTGCTGATGAAGCAGAACAACTTTAACGCCGTGCGCTGTTCGCATTATCCGAACCAT
CCGCTGTGGTACACGCTGTGCGACCGCTACGGCCTGTATGTGGTGGATGAAGCCAATATTGAAACCCACG
GCATGGTGCCAATGAATCGTCTGACCGATGATCCGCGCTGGCTACCGGCGATGAGCGAACGCGTAACGCG
AATGGTGCAGCGCGATCGTAATCACCCGAGTGTGATCATCTGGTCGCTGGGGAATGGTAAGTTTAAACAG
TTGAATACTAACTAACGGAGATCTTTGAAATTTTCAGAATCAGGCCACGGCGCTAATCACGACGCGCTGT
ATCGCTGGATCAAATCTGTCGATCCTTCCCGCCCGGTGCAGTATGAAGGCGGCGGAGCCGACACCACGGC
CACCGATATTATTTGCCCGATGTACGCGCGCGTGGATGAAGACCAGCCCTTCCCGGCTGTGCCGAAATGG
TCCATCAAAAAATGGCTTTCGCTACCTGGAGAGACGCGCCCGCTGATTCTTTGCGAGGTAAGTTTAAACA
GAACTCTACTAACTAACACATTAGATCCTAATTTTCAGTACGCTCACGCGATGGGCAACAGTCTTGGCGG
TTTCGCTAAATACTGGCAGGCGTTTCGTCAGTATCCCCGTTTACAGGGCGGCTTCGTCTGGGACTGGGTG
GATCAGTCGCTGATTAAATATGATGAAAACGGCAACCCGTGGTCGGCTTACGGCGGTGATTTTGGCGATA
CGCCGAACGATCGCCAGTTCTGTATGAACGGTCTGGTCTTTGCCGACCGCACGCCGCATCCAGCGTAAGT
TTAAACAATAACCTACTAACTAACGTAGATAATTTAAATTTTCAGGCTGACGGAAGCAAAACACCAGCAG
CAGTTTTTCCAGTTCCGTTTATCCGGGCAAACCATCGAAGTGACCAGCGAATACCTGTTCCGTCATAGCG
ATAACGAGCTCCTGCACTGGATGGTGGCGCTGGATGGTAAGCCGCTGGCAAGCGGTGAAGTGCCTCTGGA
TGTCGCTCCACAAGGTAAACAGTTGATTGAACTGCCTGAACTACCGCAGCCGGAGAGCGCCGGGCAACTC
TGGCTCACAGTACGCGTAGTGCAACCGAACGCGACCGCATGGTCAGAAGCCGGGCACATCAGCGCATGGC
AGCAGTGGAGGTAAGTTTAAACAAGATCCTACTAACTAACTCTACATTGATGAATTTTCAGACTGGCGGA
AAACCTCAGTGTGACGCTCCCCGCCGCGTCCCACGCCATCCCGCATCTGACCACCAGCGAAATGGATTTT
TGCATCGAGCTGGGTAATAAGCGTTGGCAATTTAACCGCCAGTCAGGCTTTCTTTCACAGATGTGGATTG
GCGATAAAAAACAACTGCTGACGCCGCTGCGCGATCAGTTCACCCGTGCACCGCTGGATAACGACATTGG
CGTAAGTGAAGCGACCCGCATTGACCCTAACGCCTGGGTCGGTAAGTTTAAACAAAGTTGTACTAACTAA
CGAAGATCTTGATAATTTTCAGAACGCTGGAAGGCGGCGGGCCATTACCAGGCCGAAGCAGCGTTGTTGC
AGTGCACGGCAGATACACTTGCTGATGCGGTGCTGATTACGACCGCTCACGCGTGGCAGCATCAGGGGAA
AACCTTATTTATCAGCCGGAAAACCTACCGGATTGATGGTAGTGGTCAAATGGCGATTACCGTTGATGTT
GAAGTGGCGAGCGATACACCGCATCCGGCGCGGATTGGCCTGAACTGCCAGCTGGCGCAGGTAGCAGAGC
GGGTAAACTGGCTCGGATTAGGGCCGCAAGAAAACTATCCCGACCGCCTTACTGCCGCCTGTTTTGACCG
CTGGGATCTGCCATTGTCAGACATGTAGTAAGTTTAAACTTGATAGTACTAACTAACATGTTTCATTTAA
ATTTTCAGTACCCCGTACGTCTTCCCGAGCGAAAACGGTCTGCGCTGCGGGACGCGCGAATTGAATTATG
GCCCACACCAGTGGCGCGGCGACTTCCAGTTCAACATCAGCCGCTACAGTCAACAGCAACTGATGGAAAC
CAGCCATCGCCATCTGCTGCACGCGGAAGAAGGCACATGGCTGAATATCGACGGTTTCCATATGGGGATT
GGTGGCGACGACTCCTGGAGCCCGTCAGTATCGGCGGAATTCCAACTGAGCGCCGGTCGCTACCATTACC
AACTTGTCTGGTGTCAAAAATAATAGGGGCCGCTGTCATCAGAGTAAGTTTAAACTGAGTTCTACTAACT
AACGAGTAATATTTAAATTTTCAGCATCTCGCGCCCGTGCCTCTGACTTCTAAGTCCAATTACTCTTCAA
CATCCCTACATGCTCTTTCTCCCTGTGCTCCCACCCCCTATTTTTGTTATTATCAAAAAACTTCTCTTAA
TTTCTTTGTTTTTTAGCTTCTTTTAAGTCACCTCTAACAATGAAATTGTGTAGATTCAAAAATAGAATTA
ATTCGTAATAAAAAGTCGAAAAAAATTGTGCTCCCTCCCCCCATTAATAATAATTCTATCCCAAAATCTA
CACAATGTTCTGTGTACACTTCTTATGTTTTTTACTTCTGATAAATTTTTTTGAAACATCATAGAAAAAA
CCGCACACAAAATACCTTATCATATGTTACGTTTCAGTTTATGACCGCAATTTTTATTTCTTCGCACGTC
TGGGCCTCTCATGACGTCAAATCATGCTCATCGTGAAAAAGTTTTGGAGTATTTTTGGAATTTTTCAATC
AAGTGAAAGTTTATGAAATTAATTTTCCTGCTTTTGCTTTTTGGGGTTTCCCCTATTGTTTGTCAAGATT
TCGAGGACGGCGTTTTTCTTGCTAAAATCACAAGTATTGATGAGCACGATGCAAGAAAGATCGGAAGAAG
GTTTGGGTTTGAGGCTCAGTGGAAGGTGAGTAGAAGTTGATAATTTGAAAGTGGAGTAGTGTCTATGGGG
TTTTTGCCTTAAATGACAGAATACATTCCCAATATACCAAACATAACTGTTTCCTACTAGTCGGCCGTAC
GGGCCCTTTCGTCTCGCGCGTTTCGGTGATGACGGTGAAAACCTCTGACACATGCAGCTCCCGGAGACGG
TCACAGCTTGTCTGTAAGCGGATGCCGGGAGCAGACAAGCCCGTCAGGGCGCGTCAGCGGGTGTTGGCGG
GTGTCGGGGCTGGCTTAACTATGCGGCATCAGAGCAGATTGTACTGAGAGTGCACCATATGCGGTGTGAA
ATACCGCACAGATGCGTAAGGAGAAAATACCGCATCAGGCGGCCTTAAGGGCCTCGTGATACGCCTATTT
TTATAGGTTAATGTCATGATAATAATGGTTTCTTAGACGTCAGGTGGCACTTTTCGGGGAAATGTGCGCG
GAACCCCTATTTGTTTATTTTTCTAAATACATTCAAATATGTATCCGCTCATGAGACAATAACCCTGATA
AATGCTTCAATAATATTGAAAAAGGAAGAGTATGAGTATTCAACATTTCCGTGTCGCCCTTATTCCCTTT
TTTGCGGCATTTTGCCTTCCTGTTTTTGCTCACCCAGAAACGCTGGTGAAAGTAAAAGATGCTGAAGATC
AGTTGGGTGCACGAGTGGGTTACATCGAACTGGATCTCAACAGCGGTAAGATCCTTGAGAGTTTTCGCCC
CGAAGAACGTTTTCCAATGATGAGCACTTTTAAAGTTCTGCTATGTGGCGCGGTATTATCCCGTATTGAC
GCCGGGCAAGAGCAACTCGGTCGCCGCATACACTATTCTCAGAATGACTTGGTTGAGTACTCACCAGTCA
CAGAAAAGCATCTTACGGATGGCATGACAGTAAGAGAATTATGCAGTGCTGCCATAACCATGAGTGATAA
CACTGCGGCCAACTTACTTCTGACAACGATCGGAGGACCGAAGGAGCTAACCGCTTTTTTGCACAACATG
GGGGATCATGTAACTCGCCTTGATCGTTGGGAACCGGAGCTGAATGAAGCCATACCAAACGACGAGCGTG
ACACCACGATGCCTGTAGCAATGGCAACAACGTTGCGCAAACTATTAACTGGCGAACTACTTACTCTAGC
TTCCCGGCAACAATTAATAGACTGGATGGAGGCGGATAAAGTTGCAGGACCACTTCTGCGCTCGGCCCTT
CCGGCTGGCTGGTTTATTGCTGATAAATCTGGAGCCGGTGAGCGTGGGTCTCGCGGTATCATTGCAGCAC
TGGGGCCAGATGGTAAGCCCTCCCGTATCGTAGTTATCTACACGACGGGGAGTCAGGCAACTATGGATGA
ACGAAATAGACAGATCGCTGAGATAGGTGCCTCACTGATTAAGCATTGGTAACTGTCAGACCAAGTTTAC
TCATATATACTTTAGATTGATTTAAAACTTCATTTTTAATTTAAAAGGATCTAGGTGAAGATCCTTTTTG
ATAATCTCATGACCAAAATCCCTTAACGTGAGTTTTCGTTCCACTGAGCGTCAGACCCCGTAGAAAAGAT
CAAAGGATCTTCTTGAGATCCTTTTTTTCTGCGCGTAATCTGCTGCTTGCAAACAAAAAAACCACCGCTA
CCAGCGGTGGTTTGTTTGCCGGATCAAGAGCTACCAACTCTTTTTCCGAAGGTAACTGGCTTCAGCAGAG
CGCAGATACCAAATACTGTCCTTCTAGTGTAGCCGTAGTTAGGCCACCACTTCAAGAACTCTGTAGCACC
GCCTACATACCTCGCTCTGCTAATCCTGTTACCAGTGGCTGCTGCCAGTGGCGATAAGTCGTGTCTTACC
GGGTTGGACTCAAGACGATAGTTACCGGATAAGGCGCAGCGGTCGGGCTGAACGGGGGGTTCGTGCACAC
AGCCCAGCTTGGAGCGAACGACCTACACCGAACTGAGATACCTACAGCGTGAGCATTGAGAAAGCGCCAC
GCTTCCCGAAGGGAGAAAGGCGGACAGGTATCCGGTAAGCGGCAGGGTCGGAACAGGAGAGCGCACGAGG
GAGCTTCCAGGGGGAAACGCCTGGTATCTTTATAGTCCTGTCGGGTTTCGCCACCTCTGACTTGAGCGTC
GATTTTTGTGATGCTCGTCAGGGGGGCGGAGCCTATGGAAAAACGCCAGCAACGCGGCCTTTTTACGGTT
CCTGGCCTTTTGCTGGCCTTTTGCTCACATGTTCTTTCCTGCGTTATCCCCTGATTCTGTGGATAACCGT
ATTACCGCCTTTGAGTGAGCTGATACCGCTCGCCGCAGCCGAACGACCGAGCGCAGCGAGTCAGTGAGCG
AGGAAGCGGAAGAGCGCCCAATACGCAAACCGCCTCTCCCCGCGCGTTGGCCGATTCATTAATGCAGCTG
GCACGACAGGTTTCCCGACTGGAAAGCGGGCAGTGAGCGCAACGCAATTAATGTGAGTTAGCTCACTCAT
TAGGCACCCCAGGCTTTACACTTTATGCTTCCGGCTCGTATGTTGTGTGGAATTGTGAGCGGATAACAAT
TTCACACAGGAAACAGCTATGACCATGATTACGCCAAGCTGTAAGTTTAAACATGATCTTACTAACTAAC
TATTCTCATTTAAATTTTCAGAGCTTAAAAATGGCTGAAATCACTCACAACGATGGATACGCTAACAACT
TGGAAATGAAAT
Features (pLannotate 1.2.2; 16 found; start..end, strand, type, name):
      1..19      -  misc_feature   MCS (fragment): pUC18/19 multiple cloning site
    340..1215    +  CDS            vsfGFP-9 (fragment): vsfGFP-9 is a basic (constitutively fluorescent) green fluorescent protein published in 2015, derived from Aequorea victoria. It has low acid sensitivity.
   1210..1290    +  CDS            trpS (fragment): SYW_ECOLI - Experimental evidence at protein level: Swiss-Prot protein existence level 1. Catalyzes the attachment of tryptophan to tRNA(Trp). Amino acylates tRNA(Trp) with both L- and D-tryptophan, although D-tryptophan is a poor substrate (PubMed:10918062). From Escherichia coli (strain K12).
   1295..1427    +  CDS            lacZα (fragment): LacZα fragment of β-galactosidase; lacZ fragment
   1479..1813    +  CDS            lacZ (fragment): β-galactosidase; lacZ
   1860..4850    +  CDS            lacZ: BGAL_ECOLI - Experimental evidence at protein level: Swiss-Prot protein existence level 1. From Escherichia coli (strain K12).
   5403..5555    +  CDS            aex-5 (fragment): AEX5_CAEEL - Also known as kpc-3 From Caenorhabditis elegans.
   5683..5718    +  CDS            rop (fragment): Rop protein, which maintains plasmids at low copy number; rop
   5820..5919    +  misc_feature   bom (fragment): basis of mobility region from pBR322
   6017..6121    +  promoter       AmpR promoter: bla
   6122..6982    +  CDS            AmpR: β-lactamase; bla; confers resistance to ampicillin, carbenicillin, and related antibiotics
   7153..7741    +  rep_origin     ori: high-copy-number ColE1/pMB1/pBR322/pUC origin of replication
   7924..8016    +  CDS            lacI (fragment): lac repressor; lacI; The lac repressor binds to the lac operator to inhibit transcription in E. coli. This inhibition can be relieved by adding lactose or isopropyl-β-D-thiogalactopyranoside (IPTG).
   8029..8050    +  protein_bind   CAP binding site: CAP binding activates transcription in the presence of cAMP. E. coli catabolite activator protein
   8065..8095    +  promoter       lac promoter: promoter for the E. coli lac operon
   8103..8119    +  protein_bind   lac operator: The lac repressor binds to the lac operator to inhibit transcription in E. coli. This inhibition can be relieved by adding lactose or isopropyl-β-D-thiogalactopyranoside (IPTG). lac repressor encoded by lacI
