[The description below was written by a language model from this plasmid's Addgene catalogue record and pLannotate feature annotations shown in this document.]
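Description:
L3136 (miniprep designation pPD107.97) is a C. elegans expression vector from the 1997 Fire Lab Vector Kit, catalogued as an empty backbone of about 8.3 kb with no gene insert. It is propagated in E. coli on a pUC-type plasmid skeleton. The feature table shows a high-copy ColE1/pMB1 origin and a β-lactamase gene with its own promoter for ampicillin selection. It also shows remnants of pBR322/pUC sequence (fragments of rop and bom, a lacI fragment, the CAP site, the lac promoter and operator, and a piece of the pUC multiple cloning site). The parental backbone itself is listed as unknown.

The payload region is a reporter cassette. A GFP coding sequence, matched by the annotation software to a GFP variant and spanning more than a typical intronless GFP open reading frame, is followed directly by E. coli lacZ, which is detected as several adjacent segments. This layout is consistent with a GFP–β-galactosidase fusion reporter, and the gaps between the segments may reflect inserted non-coding sequence such as introns, though the record does not say so. A short match to trpS lies at the GFP/lacZ junction, and a match to C. elegans aex-5 lies downstream of lacZ. These are software hits to fragments, and the record does not explain their role. The downstream nematode sequence may belong to a 3′ end region, but that is not stated.

The catalogue lists "myo2" in the tag/fusion field, which suggests involvement of sequences from the pharyngeal muscle myosin gene myo-2. No such element is annotated in the feature table, and the record does not otherwise name a worm promoter. Cloning into the vector is by restriction enzymes, and the kit documentation is cited for details. Vectors of this kind are generally used to build reporter fusions for examining gene expression patterns in transgenic worms.
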