Addgene plasmid #1532: L3136
Purpose: (Empty Backbone)
Depositing lab: Andrew Fire. Depositing organization: Carnegie Institution for Science.
Backbone
  Vector backbone: Unknown
  Backbone size (bp): 8282
  Vector type: Worm Expression
Growth in bacteria
  Bacterial resistance: Ampicillin, 100 μg/mL
  Growth temperature: 37°C
  Growth strain: DH5alpha
  Copy number: Unknown
Gene/Insert
  Gene/Insert name: None
  Tag / fusion protein: myo2
  Cloning method: Restriction Enzyme
Terms and licenses: Academic/Nonprofit Terms; Industry Terms: Not Available to Industry
Depositor comments: See Fire Lab Vector Kit Documentation 1997. Fire Lab Miniprep Number pPD107.97, Ligation number L3136.
How to cite: L3136 was a gift from Andrew Fire (Addgene plasmid # 1532 ; http://n2t.net/addgene:1532 ; RRID:Addgene_1532)
