>Addgene plasmid #1532 | L3136 | addgene partial sequence | sequence record 16672 | 1532_m13reverse
GATCTTACTAACTAACTATTCTCATTTAAATTTTCAGAGCTTAAAAATGGCTGAAATCACTCACAACGAT
GGATACGCTAACAACTTGGAAATGAAATAAGCTTGCATGCCTGCAGGCCTTGGTCGACTCTAGACACTTT
TCAGCTACCTAGAATTACAATTGGATATCCCCGCCTCCCAATCCACCCACCCAGGGAAAAAGAAGGGCTC
GCCGAAAATCAAAGTTATCTCCAGGCTCGCGCATCCCACCGAGCGGTTGACTTCTCTCCACCACTTTTCA
TTTTAACCCTCGGGGTACGGGATTGGCCAAAGGACCCAAAGGTATGTTTCGAATGATACTAACATAACAT
AGAACATTTTCAGGAGGACCCTTCTTGGAGGGTACCGAGCTCAGAAAAAATGACTGCTCCAAAGAAGAAG
CGTAAGGTACCGGTAGAAAAAATGAGTAAAGGAGAAGAACTTTTCACTGGAGTTGTCCCAATTCTTGTTG
AATTAGATGGTGATGTTAATGGGCACAAATTTTCTGTCAGTGGAGAGGGTGAAGGTGATGCAACATACGG
AAAACTTACCCTTAAATTTATTTGCACTACTGGAAAACTACCTGTTCCATGGGTAAGTTTAAACATATAT
ATACTAACTAACCCTGATTATTTAAATTTTCAGCCAACACTTGTCACTACTTTCTGTTATGGTGTTCAAT
GCTTCTCGAGATACCCAGATCATATGAAACGGCATGACTTTTTCAAGAGTGCCATGCCCGAAGGTTATGT
ACAGGAAAGAACTATATTTTTCAAAGATGACGGGAACTACAAGACACGTAAGTTTAAACAGTTCGGTACT
AACTAACCATACATATTTAAATTTTCAGGTGCTGAAGTCAAGTTTGANGGTGATACCCCTTGTTAATAGA
ATCGAGTNAAAAGGTATTGATTTTAAAGAAGATGGAAACATTCTTGGANCNAATTGGAATACAACTATAA
CTCACCNATGTNTACATCNTGGCANACAAACCAAAGANGGNATCCNAGTTGTAGTTTAACNTGATTTNNC
AACTACTATCTGATTAAATTTTCANACNTCCAAATTNAACCCNCATTGAAAAGGGAGCGTTCACTNGCCA
AACCTTTNTCAANAANNNNCCATTGGGANGGCCTGTCTTTTACAAAAACATTACCGNCCNNANTNTGCCN
TTNAAAATCCAANNAAAAAAAACCCNGGNCCTTTGATNTAACCGGGNGGANACCCGGNGGAAANNNAAAG
GCNGGGGGGAAANAAAACCCNNAATGGCCGATTNCCCGTTNCCCNNNGGGGAAANCCNTTTNANGGGGGG
NAACGGGGNCAANTCCNGGNCCCNTCCGNGNAAAAANGCCC
